>Addgene plasmid #152240 | pGBW-m4134166 | depositor full sequence | sequence record 295252 | Full Sequence
CACCATGGCCGAAAATGTCACTGGCTTATTTAAGGATTGCAGTAAAGTGATCACAGGGTTGCACCCGACC
CAAGCGCCTACGCATCTTTCAGTAGACACCAAGTTCAAAACTGAGGGACTCTGTGTGGACATACCAGGTA
TTCCCAAGGATATGACATACAGACGCCTGATCTCGATGATGGGCTTCAAGATGAACTATCAGGTTAACGG
TTACCCCAATATGTTTATTACCCGAGAGGAAGCTATCCGGCACGTGCGTGCCTGGATAGGGTTTGACGTC
GAGGGCTGTCATGCAACTAGGGAAGCTGTAGGAACAAATCTGCCACTGCAACTCGGCTTCTCTACCGGAG
TCAACCTAGTTGCCGTGCCTACCGGGTATGTGGATACACCAAACAATACTGATTTTAGCAGAGTCTCCGC
AAAACCCCCTCCCGGGGACCAGTTCAAACACTTGATCCCCCTGATGTACAAGGGTTTACCATGGAACGTG
GTGCGGATTAAAATAGTTCAGATGCTCAGCGACACACTGAAGAATTTAAGTGATAGAGTTGTGTTTGTAC
TTTGGGCCCATGGCTTCGAGCTGACCTCTATGAAGTATTTCGTTAAAATTGGACCCGAACGAACGTGCTG
CCTGTGTGACCGGAGGGCGACGTGTTTCTCAACTGCTTCCGATACCTATGCCTGCTGGCACCATAGCATC
GGCTTTGATTACGTGTACAACCCTTTTATGATTGACGTGCAGCAGTGGGGATTCACTGGGAACCTACAGT
CGAATCACGATCTTTACTGTCAGGTCCATGGGAACGCACACGTTGCTAGCTGCGACGCAATCATGACACG
TTGCCTTGCTGTCCACGAGTGTTTTGTGAAACGAGTGGACTGGACTATTGAGTATCCTATCATTGGCGAC
GAACTGAAGATAAATGCGGCTTGTAGGAAGGTGCAGCATATGGTCGTCAAAGCCGCCCTCTTAGCTGATA
AGTTCCCGGTCCTGCACGATATTGGCAATCCAAAGGCCATCAAATGCGTACCCCAGGCAGATGTTGAGTG
GAAGTTTTACGACGCGCAACCATGCTCCGATAAGGCCTATAAAATCGAAGAGCTCTTCTACAGTTATGCC
ACCCATTCTGACAAGTTTACCGACGGTGTGTGTTTGTTTTGGAATTGCAACGTGGATCGCTACCCTGCAA
ACTCTATCGTTTGTCGCTTCGACACACGCGTATTGTCCAATCTGAATCTACCCGGATGCGACGGAGGTTC
ACTGTATGTGAACAAGCACGCCTTCCACACCCCCGCATTCGATAAATCCGCCTTTGTCAACCTTAAACAA
TTACCTTTCTTTTACTACAGCGACTCTCCTTGCGAATCCCATGGAAAGCAAGTAGTGAGTGATATCGATT
ACGTCCCACTCAAAAGTGCAACATGTATTACGAGATGCAATCTCGGTGGTGCAGTCTGTAGACACCATGC
CAATGAATATCGGCTGTATTTGGACGCCTATAACATGATGATTTCAGCTGGCTTCTCTCTTTGGGTTTAC
AAGCAGTTTGACACGTATAATCTGTGGAACACCTTTACAAGGCTGCAAGAAAACCTTTACTTTCAGTCGA
AGAGGCGATGGAAAAAGAATTTTATCGCGGTGAGTGCAGCCAACAGATTCAAAAAGATATCCTCGTCTGG
TGCCCTCTAAGGATCCGCAGGCCTCTGCTAGCTTGACTGACTGAGATACAGCGTACCTTCAGCTCACAGA
CATGATAAGATACATTGATGAGTTTGGACAAACCACAACTAGAATGCAGTGAAAAAAATGCTTTATTTGT
GAAATTTGTGATGCTATTGCTTTATTTGTAACCATTATAAGCTGCAATAAACAAGTTAACAACAACAATT
GCATTCATTTTATGTTTCAGGTTCAGGGGGAGGTGTGGGAGGTTTTTTAAAGCAAGTAAAACCTCTACAA
ATGTGGTATTGGCCCATCTCTATCGGTATCGTAGCATAACCCCTTGGGGCCTCTAAACGGGTCTTGAGGG
GTTTTTTGTGCCCCTCGGGCCGGATTGCTATCTACCGGCATTGGCGCAGAAAAAAATGCCTGATGCGACG
CTGCGCGTCTTATACTCCCACATATGCCAGATTCAGCAACGGATACGGCTTCCCCAACTTGCCCACTTCC
ATACGTGTCCTCCTTACCAGAAATTTATCCTTAAGGTCGTCAGCTATCCTGCAGGCGATCTCTCGATTTC
GATCAAGACATTCCTTTAATGGTCTTTTCTGGACACCACTAGGGGTCAGAAGTAGTTCATCAAACTTTCT
TCCCTCCCTAATCTCATTGGTTACCTTGGGCTATCGAAACTTAATTAACCAGTCAAGTCAGCTACTTGGC
GAGATCGACTTGTCTGGGTTTCGACTACGCTCAGAATTGCGTCAGTCAAGTTCGATCTGGTCCTTGCTAT
TGCACCCGTTCTCCGATTACGAGTTTCATTTAAATCATGTGAGCAAAAGGCCAGCAAAAGGCCAGGAACC
GTAAAAAGGCCGCGTTGCTGGCGTTTTTCCATAGGCTCCGCCCCCCTGACGAGCATCACAAAAATCGACG
CTCAAGTCAGAGGTGGCGAAACCCGACAGGACTATAAAGATACCAGGCGTTTCCCCCTGGAAGCTCCCTC
GTGCGCTCTCCTGTTCCGACCCTGCCGCTTACCGGATACCTGTCCGCCTTTCTCCCTTCGGGAAGCGTGG
CGCTTTCTCATAGCTCACGCTGTAGGTATCTCAGTTCGGTGTAGGTCGTTCGCTCCAAGCTGGGCTGTGT
GCACGAACCCCCCGTTCAGCCCGACCGCTGCGCCTTATCCGGTAACTATCGTCTTGAGTCCAACCCGGTA
AGACACGACTTATCGCCACTGGCAGCAGCCACTGGTAACAGGATTAGCAGAGCGAGGTATGTAGGCGGTG
CTACAGAGTTCTTGAAGTGGTGGCCTAACTACGGCTACACTAGAAGAACAGTATTTGGTATCTGCGCTCT
GCTGAAGCCAGTTACCTTCGGAAAAAGAGTTGGTAGCTCTTGATCCGGCAAACAAACCACCGCTGGTAGC
GGTGGTTTTTTTGTTTGCAAGCAGCAGATTACGCGCAGAAAAAAAGGATCTCAAGAAGATCCTTTGATCT
TTTCTACGGGGTCTGACGCTCAGTGGAACGAAAACTCACGTTAAGGGATTTTGGTCATGAGATTATCAAA
AAGGATCTTCACCTAGATCCTTTTAAATTAAAAATGAAGTTTTAAATCAATCTAAAGTATATATGAGTAA
ACTTGGTCTGACAGTTACCAATGCTTAATCAGTGAGGCACCTATCTCAGCGATCTGTCTATTTCGTTCAT
CCATAGTTGCATTTAAATTTCCGAACTCTCCAAGGCCCTCGTCGGAAAATCTTCAAACCTTTCGTCCGAT
CCATCTTGCAGGCTACCTCTCGAACGAACTATCGCAAGTCTCTTGGCCGGCCTTGCGCCTTGGCTATTGC
TTGGCAGCGCCTATCGCCAGGTATTACTCCAATCCCGAATATCCGAGATCGGGATCACCCGAGAGAAGTT
CAACCTACATCCTCAATCCCGATCTATCCGAGATCCGAGGAATATCGAAATCGGGGCGCGCCTGGCCTCC
GCGCCGGGTTTTGGCGCCTCCCGCGGGCGCCCCCCTCGTCACGGCGAGCGCTGCCACGTCAGACGAAGGG
CGCAGGAGCGTCCTGATCCTTCCGCCCGGACGCTCAGGACAGCGGCCCGCTGCTCATAAGACTCGGCCTT
AGAACCCCAGTATCAGCAGAAGGACATTTTAGGACGGGACTTGGGTGACTCTAGGGCACTGGTTTTCTTT
CCAGAGAGCGGAACAGGCGAGGAAAAGTAGTCCCTTCTCGGCGATTCTGCGGAGGGATCTCCGTGGGGCG
GTGAACGCCGATGATTATATAAGGACGCGCCGGGTGTGGCACAGCTAGTTCCGTCGCAGCCGGGATTTGG
GTCGCGGTTCTTGTTTGTGGATCGCTGTGATCGTCACTTGGTGAGTAGCGGGCTGCTGGGCTGGCCGGGG
CTTTCGTGGCCGCCGGGCCGCTCGGTGGGACGGAAGCGTGTGGAGAGACCGCCAAGGGCTGTAGTCTGGG
TCCGCGAGCAAGGTTGCCCTGAACTGGGGGTTGGGGGGAGCGCAGCAAAATGGCGGCTGTTCCCGAGTCT
TGAATGGAAGACGCTTGTGAGGCGGGCTGTGAGGTCGTTGAAACAAGGTGGGGGGCATGGTGGGCGGCAA
GAACCCAAGGTCTTGAGCCCTTCGCTAATGCGGGAAAGCTCTTATTCGGGTGAGATGGGCTGGGCACCAT
CTGGGGACCCTGACGTGAAGTTTGTCACTGACTGGAGAACTCGGTTTGTCGTCTGTTGCGGGGGCGGCAG
TTATGGCGGTGCCGTTGGGCAGTGCACCCGTACCTTTGGGAGCGCGCGCCCTCGTCGTGTCGTGACGTCA
CCCGTTCTGTTGGCTTATAATGCAGGGTGGGGCCACCTGCCGGTAGGTGTGCGGTAGGCTTTTCTCCGTC
GCAGGACGCAGGGTTCGGGCCTAGGGTAGGCTCTCCTGAATCGACAGGCGCCGGACCTCTGGTGAGGGGA
GGGATAAGTGAGGCGTCAGTTTCTTTGGTCGGTTTTATGTACCTATCTTCTTAAGTAGCTGAAGCTCCGG
TTTTGAACTATGCGCTCGGGGTTGGCGAGTGTGTTTTGTGAAGTTTTTTAGGCACCTTTTGAAATGTAAT
CATTTGGGTCAATATGTAATTTTCAGTGTTAGACTTGTAAATTGTCCGCTAAATTCTGGCCGTTTTTGGC
TTTTTTGTTAGACAACATGGGTAAAAAGCCTGAACTCACCGCGACGTCTGTCGAGAAGTTTCTGATCGAA
AAGTTCGACAGCGTCTCCGACCTGATGCAGCTCTCGGAGGGCGAAGAATCTCGTGCTTTCAGCTTCGATG
TAGGAGGGCGTGGATATGTCCTGCGGGTAAATAGCTGCGCCGATGGTTTCTACAAAGATCGTTATGTTTA
TCGGCACTTTGCATCCGCCGCGCTCCCGATTCCGGAAGTGCTTGACATTGGGGAGTTCAGCGAGAGCCTG
ACCTATTGCATCTCCCGCCGTGCACAGGGTGTCACGTTGCAAGACCTGCCTGAAACCGAACTGCCCGCTG
TTCTGCAGCCGGTCGCGGAGGCAATGGATGCCATCGCTGCCGCCGATCTTAGCCAGACGAGCGGGTTCGG
CCCATTCGGACCGCAAGGAATCGGTCAATACACTACATGGCGTGATTTCATATGCGCGATTGCTGATCCC
CATGTGTATCACTGGCAAACTGTGATGGACGACACCGTCAGTGCGTCCGTCGCGCAGGCTCTCGATGAGC
TGATGCTTTGGGCCGAGGACTGCCCCGAAGTCCGGCACCTCGTGCACGCGGATTTCGGCTCCAACAATGT
CCTGACGGACAATGGCCGCATAACAGCGGTCATTGACTGGAGCGAGGCGATGTTCGGGGATTCCCAATAC
GAGGTCGCCAACATCTTCTTCTGGAGGCCGTGGTTGGCTTGTATGGAGCAGCAGACGCGCTACTTCGAGC
GGAGGCATCCGGAGCTTGCAGGATCGCCCCGGCTCCGGGCGTATATGCTCCGCATTGGTCTTGACCAACT
CTATCAGAGCTTGGTTGACGGCAATTTCGATGATGCAGCTTGGGCGCAGGGTCGATGCGACGCAATCGTC
CGATCCGGAGCCGGGACTGTCGGGCGTACACAAATCGCCCGCAGAAGCGCCGCCGTCTGGACCGATGGCT
GTGTAGAAGTACTCGCCGATAGTGGAAACCGACGCCCCAGCACTCGTCCGAGGGCAAAGGAATAAGCTAG
TATGTAAGCCTAGTCTTAGATAATAAAATCGCTATCCATCGAAGATGGATGTGTGTTGGTTTTTTGTGTG
TGTAACGCTAGGCGCGCCTGGTGTACCGAGAACGATCCTCTCAGTGCGAGTCTCGACGATCCATATCGTT
GCTTGGCAGTCAGCCAGTCGGAATCCAGCTTGGGACCCAGGAAGTCCAATCGTCAGATATTGTACTCAAG
CCTGGTCACGGCAGCGTACCGATCTGTTTAAACCTAGATATTGATAGTCTGATCGGTCAACGTATAATCG
AGTCCTAGCTTTTGCAAACATCTATCAAGAGACAGGATCAGCAGGAGGCTTTCGCATGAGTATTCAACAT
TTCCGTGTCGCCCTTATTCCCTTTTTTGCGGCATTTTGCCTTCCTGTTTTTGCTCACCCAGAAACGCTGG
TGAAAGTAAAAGATGCTGAAGATCAGTTGGGTGCGCGAGTGGGTTACATCGAACTGGATCTCAACAGCGG
TAAGATCCTTGAGAGTTTTCGCCCCGAAGAACGCTTTCCAATGATGAGCACTTTTAAAGTTCTGCTATGT
GGCGCGGTATTATCCCGTATTGACGCCGGGCAAGAGCAACTCGGTCGCCGCATACACTATTCTCAGAATG
ACTTGGTTGAGTATTCACCAGTCACAGAAAAGCATCTTACGGATGGCATGACAGTAAGAGAATTATGCAG
TGCTGCCATAACCATGAGTGATAACACTGCGGCCAACTTACTTCTGACAACGATTGGAGGACCGAAGGAG
CTAACCGCTTTTTTGCACAACATGGGGGATCATGTAACTCGCCTTGATCGTTGGGAACCGGAGCTGAATG
AAGCCATACCAAACGACGAGCGTGACACCACGATGCCTGTAGCAATGGCAACAACCTTGCGTAAACTATT
AACTGGCGAACTACTTACTCTAGCTTCCCGGCAACAGTTGATAGACTGGATGGAGGCGGATAAAGTTGCA
GGACCACTTCTGCGCTCGGCCCTTCCGGCTGGCTGGTTTATTGCTGATAAATCTGGAGCCGGTGAGCGTG
GGTCTCGCGGTATCATTGCAGCACTGGGGCCAGATGGTAAGCCCTCCCGTATCGTAGTTATCTACACGAC
GGGGAGTCAGGCAACTATGGATGAACGAAATAGACAGATCGCTGAGATAGGTGCCTCACTGATTAAGCAT
TGGTAACCGATTCTAGGTGCATTGGCGCAGAAAAAAATGCCTGATGCGACGCTGCGCGTCTTATACTCCC
ACATATGCCAGATTCAGCAACGGATACGGCTTCCCCAACTTGCCCACTTCCATACGTGTCCTCCTTACCA
GAAATTTATCCTTAAGATCGTTTAAACTCGACTCTGGCTCTATCGAATCTCCGTCGTTTCGAGCTTACGC
GAACAGCCGTGGCGCTCATTTGCTCGTCGGGCATCGAATCTCGTCAGCTATCGTCAGCTTACCTTTTTGG
CAGCGATCGCGGCTCCCGACATCTTGGACCATTAGCTCCACAGGTATCTTCTTCCCTCTAGTGGTCATAA
CAGCAGCTTCAGCTACCTCTCAATTCAAAAAACCCCTCAAGACCCGTTTAGAGGCCCCAAGGGGTTATGC
TATCAATCGTTGCGTTACACACACAAAAAACCAACACACATCCATCTTCGATGGATAGCGATTTTATTAT
CTAACTGCTGATCGAGTGTAGCCAGATCTAGTAATCAATTACGGGGTCATTAGTTCATAGCCCATATATG
GAGTTCCGCGTTACATAACTTACGGTAAATGGCCCGCCTGGCTGACCGCCCAACGACCCCCGCCCATTGA
CGTCAATAATGACGTATGTTCCCATAGTAACGCCAATAGGGACTTTCCATTGACGTCAATGGGTGGAGTA
TTTACGGTAAACTGCCCACTTGGCAGTACATCAAGTGTATCATATGCCAAGTACGCCCCCTATTGACGTC
AATGACGGTAAATGGCCCGCCTGGCATTATGCCCAGTACATGACCTTATGGGACTTTCCTACTTGGCAGT
ACATCTACGTATTAGTCATCGCTATTACCATGCTGATGCGGTTTTGGCAGTACATCAATGGGCGTGGATA
GCGGTTTGACTCACGGGGATTTCCAAGTCTCCACCCCATTGACGTCAATGGGAGTTTGTTTTGGCACCAA
AATCAACGGGACTTTCCAAAATGTCGTAACAACTCCGCCCCATTGACGCAAATGGGCGGTAGGCGTGTAC
GGTGGGAGGTCTATATAAGCAGAGCTGGTTTAGTGAACCGTCAGATCAGATCTTTGTCGATCCTACCATC
CACTCGACACACCCGCCAGCGGCCGC
Features (pLannotate 1.2.2; 20 found; start..end, strand, type, name):
   1616..1632    +  CDS            CBP (fragment): calmodulin-binding peptide derived from skeletal muscle myosin light chain kinase; binds calmodulin with nanomolar affinity in the presence of calcium
   1756..1877    -  polyA_signal   SV40 poly(A) signal: SV40 polyadenylation signal
   1900..1969    -  CDS            large T antigen (fragment): large T antigen from SV40 (simian virus 40)
   1992..2038    +  terminator     T7 terminator: transcription terminator for bacteriophage T7 RNA polymerase
   2068..2204    +  terminator     rrnG terminator: transcription terminator from the E. coli ribosomal RNA rrnG operon (Albrechtsen et al., 1991)
   2249..2320    +  misc_feature   3' β-globin insulator: insulator downstream of the human β-globin locus (Farrell et al., 2002)
   2546..3134    -  rep_origin     ori: high-copy-number ColE1/pMB1/pBR322/pUC origin of replication
   3306..3370    -  CDS            bla(M) (fragment): β-lactamase lacking the signal sequence; bla(M); allows cytosolic expression of β-lactamase
   3634..4843    +  promoter       UbC promoter: human ubiquitin C promoter
   4853..5874    +  CDS            HygR (fragment): hygromycin B phosphotransferase confers resistance to hygromycin
   5902..5950    +  polyA_signal   poly(A) signal: synthetic polyadenylation signal
   6216..7076    +  CDS            AmpR: β-lactamase; bla; confers resistance to ampicillin, carbenicillin, and related antibiotics
   7089..7225    +  terminator     rrnG terminator: transcription terminator from the E. coli ribosomal RNA rrnG operon (Albrechtsen et al., 1991)
   7370..7441    +  misc_feature   5' β-globin insulator: insulator upstream of the human β-globin locus (Farrell et al., 2002)
   7446..7492    -  terminator     T7 terminator: transcription terminator for bacteriophage T7 RNA polymerase
   7510..7558    -  polyA_signal   poly(A) signal: synthetic polyadenylation signal
   7639..7942    +  enhancer       CMV enhancer: human cytomegalovirus immediate early enhancer
   8015..8032    -  promoter       CMV promoter (fragment): human cytomegalovirus (CMV) immediate early promoter
   8095..8146    +  promoter       CMVd2 promoter: truncated human cytomegalovirus (CMV) immediate early promoter that yields moderately reduced expression relative to the full-length promoter
   8212..1603    +  CDS            rep (fragment) (across the origin): R1AB_SARS2 - Experimental evidence at protein level: Swiss-Prot protein existence level 1. [2'-O-methyltransferase]: Methyltransferase that mediates mRNA cap 2'-O-ribose methylation to the 5'-cap structure of viral mRNAs. N7-methyl guanosine cap is a prerequisite for binding of nsp16. Therefore plays an essential role in viral mRNAs cap methylation which is essential to evade immune system. From Severe acute respiratory syndrome coronavirus 2 (2019-nCoV) (SARS-CoV-2).
