[The description below was written by a language model from this plasmid's Addgene catalogue record and pLannotate feature annotations shown in this document.]
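Description:
pGBW-m4134166 is a mammalian expression plasmid built on the pTwist_CMV_Hygro_6 backbone that carries the wild-type SARS-CoV-2 3'-to-5' exonuclease, a mature cleavage product of the ORF1ab replicase polyprotein. The full sequence is about 8.2 kb, with a roughly 1.6 kb insert. In bacteria it replicates from a high-copy ColE1/pUC-type origin and is selected with ampicillin through an intact β-lactamase gene. For mammalian cells it carries a separate hygromycin B phosphotransferase cassette driven by the human ubiquitin C promoter and ended by a synthetic poly(A) signal, which allows selection of stably transfected cells.

The viral coding sequence spans the plasmid's numbering origin and is annotated as a fragment of the SARS-CoV-2 replicase polyprotein. The functional text attached to that automated hit refers to the 2'-O-methyltransferase, but this is generic polyprotein annotation, and the catalogue entry identifies the insert as the exonuclease. Expression is driven by the CMV immediate-early enhancer and promoter elements immediately upstream, and transcripts are terminated by an SV40 polyadenylation signal. According to the record, the backbone supplies a C-terminal tag consisting of a TEV protease cleavage site followed by a calmodulin-binding peptide. Only a short CBP fragment is detected in the feature table and the TEV site is not annotated. This tag would permit calcium-dependent capture on calmodulin resin and subsequent tag removal. The expression unit is flanked by β-globin insulator elements and by bacterial and T7 terminators, which help isolate it from neighbouring transcription. The construct is suited to producing the viral exonuclease in mammalian cells for expression, purification or interaction studies.
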