Addgene plasmid #152240: pGBW-m4134166
Purpose: Mammalian expression plasmid for SARS-CoV-2 3'-to-5' exonuclease
Depositing lab: Ginkgo Bioworks & Benjie Chen. Depositing organization: Ginkgo Bioworks.
Backbone
  Vector backbone: pTwist_CMV_Hygro_6
  Backbone size w/o insert (bp): 6525
  Vector type: Mammalian Expression
  Selectable markers: Hygromycin
Growth in bacteria
  Bacterial resistance: Ampicillin, 100 μg/mL
  Growth temperature: 37°C
  Growth strain: DH5alpha
  Copy number: High Copy
Gene/Insert
  Gene/Insert name: SARS-CoV-2 3'-to-5' exonuclease
  Species: Severe acute respiratory syndrome coronavirus 2
  Insert size (bp): 1580
  Mutation: wt
  Entrez Gene: ORF1ab (a.k.a. GU280_gp01)
  Promoter: CMV
  Tag / fusion protein: Cleavable TEV;CBP (C terminal on backbone)
  Cloning method: Unknown
Resource information
  A portion of this plasmid was derived from a plasmid made by: GinkgoBioworks
Depositor comments: NCBI reference sequence: YP_009725309.1
How to cite: pGBW-m4134166 was a gift from Ginkgo Bioworks & Benjie Chen (Addgene plasmid # 152240 ; http://n2t.net/addgene:152240 ; RRID:Addgene_152240)
